>Addgene plasmid #44577 | pLPC-Flag-TRF2(delta)iDDR | depositor partial sequence | sequence record 60956 | Insert sequence
ATGGCGGGAGGAGGCGGGAGTAGCGACGGCAGCGGGCGGGCAGCTGGCAGGCGGGCGTCCCGCAGTAGCG
GGCGGGCCCGGCGGGGGCGCCACGAGCCGGGGCTGGGGGGCCCGGCGGAGCGCGGCGCGGGGGAGGCACG
GCTGGAAGAGGCAGTCAATCGCTGGGTGCTCAAGTTCTACTTCCACGAGGCGCTGCGGGCCTTTCGGGGT
AGCCGGTACGGGGACTTCAGACAGATCCGGGACATCATGCAGGCTTTGCTTGTCAGGCCCTTGGGGAAGG
AGCACACCGTGTCCCGATTGCTGCGGGTTATGCAGTGTCTGTCGCGGATTGAAGAAGGGGAAAATTTAGA
CTGTTCCTTTGATATGGAGGCTGAGCTCACACCACTGGAATCAGCTATCAATGTGCTGGAGATGATTAAA
ACGGAATTTACACTGACAGAAGCAGTGGTCGAATCCAGTAGAAAACTGGTCAAGGAAGCTGCTGTCATTA
TTTGTATCAAAAACAAAGAATTTGAAAAGGCTTCAAAAATTTTGAAAAAACATATGTCCAAGGACCCCAC
AACTCAGAAGCTGAGAAATGATCTCCTGAATATTATTCGAGAAAAGAACTTGGCCCATCCTGTTATCCAG
AACTTTTCATATGAGACCTTCCAGCAGAAGATGCTGCGCTTCCTGGAGAGCCACCTGGATGACGCCGAGC
CCTACCTCCTCACGATGGCCAAAAAGGCTTTGAAATCTGAGTCCGCTGCCTCAAGTACAGGGAAGGAAGA
TAAACAGCCAGCACCAGGGCCTGTGGAAAAGCCACCCAGAGAACCCGCAAGGCAGCTACGGAATCCTCCA
ACCACCATTGGAATGATGACTCTGAAAGCAGCTTTCAAGACTCTGTCTGGTGCACAGGATTCTGAGGCAG
CCTTTGCAAAACTGGACCAGAAGGATCTGGTTCTTCCTACTCAAGCTCTCCCAGCATCACCAGCCCTCAA
AAACAAGAGACCCAGAAAAGATGAAAACGAAAGTTCAGCCCCGGCTGACGGTGAGGGTGGCTCGGAACTG
CAGCCCAAGAACAAGCGCATGACAATAAGCAGATTGGTCTTGGAGGAGGACAGCCAGAGTACTGAGCCCA
GCGCAGGCCTCAACTCCTCCCAGGAGGCCGCTTCAGCGCCACCATCCAAGCCCACCGTTCTCAACCAACC
CCTCCCTGGAGAGAAGAATCCCAAAGTAGTTCAGGCAGCACCAGATGAAGACAGTACAACCAATATAACA
[165 nt withheld, positions 1261-1425]
TGA
