>Addgene plasmid #44577 | pLPC-Flag-TRF2(delta)iDDR | addgene partial sequence | sequence record 62889 | CMV-F 5'-CGCAAATGGGCGGTAGGCGTG-3'
AGCAGAGCTCTCTGGCTAACTAGAGAACCCACTGCTTACTGGCTTATCGAAATTAATACGACTCACTATA
GGGAGACCCAAGCTTGGTACCGAGCTCGGATCAGCCACCATGGACTACAAAGACGATGACGATAAAGGAT
CCATGGCGGGAGGAGGCGGGAGTAGCGACGGCAGCGGGCGGGCAGCTGGCAGGCGGGCGTCCCGCAGTAG
CGGGCGGGCCCGGCGGGGGCGCCACGAGCCGGGGCTGGGGGGCCCGGCGGAGCGCGGCGCGGGGGAGGCA
CGGCTGGAAGAGGCAGTCAATCGCTGGGTGCTCAAGTTCTACTTCCACGAGGCGCTGCGGGCCTTTCGGG
GTAGCCGGTACGGGGACTTCAGACAGATCCGGGACATCATGCAGGCTTTGCTTGTCAGGCCCTTGGGGAA
GGAGCACACCGTGTCCCGATTGCTGCGGGTTATGCAGTGTCTGTCGCGGATTGAAGAAGGGGAAAATTTA
GACTGTTCCTTTGATATGGAGGCTGAGCTCACACCACTGGAATCAGCTATCAATGTGCTGGAGATGATTA
AAACGGAATTTACACTGACAGAAGCAGTGGTCGAATCCAGTAGAAAACTGGTCAAGGAAGCTGCTGTCAT
TATTTGTATCAAAAACAAAGAATTTGAAAAGGCTTCAAAAATTTTGAAAAAACATATGTCCAAGGACCCC
ACAACTCAGAAGCTGAGAAATGATCTCCTGAATATTATTCGAGAAAAGAACTTGGCCCATCCTGTTATCC
AGAACTTTTCATATGAGACCTTCCAGCAGAAGATGCTGCGCTTCCTGGAGAGCCACCTGGATGACGCCGA
GCCCTACCTCCTCACGATGGCCAAAAAGGCTTTGAAATCTGAGTCCGCTGCCTCAAGTACAGGGAAGGAA
GATAAACAGCCAGCACCAGGGCCTGTGGAAAA
