>Addgene plasmid #44577 | pLPC-Flag-TRF2(delta)iDDR | addgene partial sequence | sequence record 62900 | pLPC-3 5'-CTTGCCAAACCTACAGGT-3'
ATCTTTTATTTTATCGGCCCTCTAGATGCATGCTCGAGCGGCCGCCAGTGTGATGGATATCTGCAGAATT
CTCA
[165 nt withheld, positions 75-239]
TGTTATATTGGTTGTACTGTCTTCATCTGGTGCTGCCTGAACTACTTTGGGATTCTTCTCTCCAGGGAGG
GGTTGGTTGAGAACGGTGGGCTTGGATGGTGGCGCTGAAGCGGCCTCCTGGGAGGAGTTGAGGCCTGCGC
TGGGCTCAGTACTCTGGCTGTCCTCCTCCAAGACCAATCTGCTTATTGTCATGCGCTTGTTCTTGGGCTG
CAGTTCCGAGCCACCCTCACCGTCAGCCGGGGCTGAACTTTCGTTTTCATCTTTTCTGGGTCTCTTGTTT
TTGAGGGCTGGTGATGCTGGGAGAGCTTGAGTAGGAAGAACCAGATCCTTCTGGTCCAGTTTTGCAAAGG
CTGCCTCAGAATCCTGTGCACCAGACAGAGTCTTGAAAGCTGCTTTCAGAGTCATCATTCCAATGGTGGT
TGGAGGATTCCGTAGCTGCCTTGCGGGTTCTCTGGGTGGCTTTTCCAC
