[The description below was written by a language model from this plasmid's Addgene catalogue record.]
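Description:
pLPC-Flag-TRF2(delta)iDDR is a retroviral mammalian expression plasmid built on the pLPC backbone, with a recorded total size of about 6.9 kb. It is propagated in E. coli under ampicillin selection, and cells that have taken up the construct can be selected with puromycin. As a retroviral vector, it is intended to be packaged into viral particles that stably integrate the expression cassette into target mammalian cells. The record contains no feature table, so the promoter driving the insert, the LTRs, the packaging signal and the bacterial origin are not explicitly documented here.

The payload is a roughly 1.4 kb human TERF2 (TRF2) coding sequence carrying an internal deletion of the iDDR region, amino acids 407–431 in the reference protein numbering, fused to an N-terminal Flag epitope for detection or immunoprecipitation. The insert sits between BamHI and EcoRI sites, both of which were preserved during cloning. TRF2 is a shelterin component that binds telomeric repeats and protects chromosome ends from being recognised as DNA damage. Removing the iDDR segment produces a separation-of-function allele that lets the contribution of this short region be tested apart from the rest of the protein. The associated publication concerns a two-step mechanism of TRF2-mediated chromosome-end protection. This suggests the construct is used to express the mutant stably in cells, probably alongside wild-type or other TRF2 variants, to assess its effects on telomere protection, although the record does not describe specific experiments.
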