Addgene plasmid #44577: pLPC-Flag-TRF2(delta)iDDR
Depositing lab: Eros Lazzerini Denchi. Depositing organization: Scripps California (The Scripps Research Institute). Publication: A two-step mechanism for TRF2-mediated chromosome-end protection. Okamoto K, Bartocci C, Ouzounov I, Diedrich JK, Yates Iii JR, Denchi EL. Nature. 2013 Feb 6. doi: 10.1038/nature11873. PubMed 23389450.
Backbone
  Vector backbone: pLPC
  Total vector size (bp): 6943
  Vector type: Mammalian Expression, Retroviral
  Selectable markers: Puromycin
Growth in bacteria
  Bacterial resistance: Ampicillin, 100 μg/mL
  Growth temperature: 37°C
  Growth strain: DH5alpha
  Copy number: Unknown
Gene/Insert
  Gene/Insert name: TRF2ΔiDDR (alt name: TRF2deltaiDDR)
  Species: H. sapiens (human)
  Insert size (bp): 1428
  Mutation: iDDR domain (aa 407-431) has been deleted
  GenBank ID: NM_005652.3 NP_005643.1
  Entrez Gene: TERF2 (a.k.a. TRBF2, TRF2)
  Tag / fusion protein: Flag (N terminal on insert)
  Cloning method: Restriction Enzyme; 5′ cloning site BamHI (not destroyed); 3′ cloning site EcoRI (not destroyed)
  Sequencing primers: 5′ pLPC-5; 3′ pLPC-3
Terms and licenses: Academic/Nonprofit Terms; Industry Terms: Not Available to Industry
Depositor comments: TRF2 construct with the iDDR region removed (aa 407-431 when numbered according to GenBank accession number NP_005643.1). Deleted protein sequence is: PKGKWNSSNGVEEKETWVEEDELFQ
How to cite: pLPC-Flag-TRF2(delta)iDDR was a gift from Eros Lazzerini Denchi (Addgene plasmid # 44577 ; http://n2t.net/addgene:44577 ; RRID:Addgene_44577)
